>Addgene plasmid #14962 | CS2 HA-Smad6 | addgene full sequence | sequence record 318679 | Addgene NGS Result
GCCAGGTTCAATACTATGTATTGGCCCTATGCCATATAGTATTCCATATATGGGTTTTCCTATTGACGTA
GATAGCCCCTCCCAATGGGCGGTCCCATATACCATATATGGGGCTTCCTAATACCGCCCATAGCCACTCC
CCCATTGACGTCAATGGTCTCTATATATGGTCTTTCCTATTGACGTCATATGGGCGGTCCTATTGACGTA
TATGGCGCCTCCCCCATTGACGTCAATTACGGTAAATGGCCCGCCTGGCTCAATGCCCATTGACGTCAAT
AGGACCACCCACCATTGACGTCAATGGGATGGCTCATTGCCCATTCATATCCGTTCTCACGCCCCCTATT
GACGTCAATGACGGTAAATGGCCCACTTGGCAGTACATCAATATCTATTAATAGTAACTTGGCAAGTACA
TTACTATTGGAAGTACGCCAGGGTACATTGGCAGTACTCCCATTGACGTCAATGGCGGTAAATGGCCCGC
GATGGCTGCCAAGTACATCCCCATTGACGTCAATGGGGAGGGGCAATGACGCAAATGGGCGTTCCATTGA
CGTAAATGGGCGGTAGGCGTGCCTAATGGGAGGTCTATATAAGCAATGCTCGTTTAGGGAACCGCCATTC
TGCCTGGGGACGTCGGAGCAAGCTTGATTTAGGTGACACTATAGAATACAAGCTACTTGTTCTTTTTGCA
GGATCCACCATGTATCCGTATGATGTTCCTGATTATGCTAGCCTCTTCAGGTCCAAACGCTTGGGGCTGG
TGCGGCGACTTTGGCGAAGTCGTGTGGTCCCCGACCGGGAGGAAGGCGGCAGCGGCGGCGGCGGTGGCGG
CGACGAGGATGGGAGCTTGGGCAGCCGAGCTGAGCCGGCCCCGCGGGCAAGAGAGGGCGGAGGCTGCGGC
CGCTCCGAAGTCCGCCCGGTAGCCCCGCGGCGGCCCCGGGACGCAGTGGGACAGCGAGGCGCCCAGGGCG
CGGGGAGGCGCCGGCGCGCAGGGGGCCCCCCGAGGCCCATGTCGGAGCCAGGGGCCGGCGCTGGGAGCTC
CCTGCTGGACGTGGCGGAGCCGGGAGGCCCGGGCTGGCTGCCCGAGAGTGACTGCGAGACGGTGACCTGC
TGTCTCTTTTCGGAGCGGGACGCCGCCGGCGCGCCCCGGGACGCCAGCGACCCCCTGGCCGGGGCGGCCC
TGGAGCCGGCGGGCGGCGGGCGGAGTCGCGAAGCGCGCTCGCGGCTGCTGCTGCTGGAGCAGGAACTCAA
AACCGTCACGTACTCGCTGCTGAAGCGGCTCAAGGAGCGCTCGCTGGACACGCTGCTGGAGGCGGTGGAG
TCCCGCGGCGGCGTGCCGGGCGGCTGCGTGCTGGTGCCGCGCGCCGACCTCCGCCTGGGCGGCCAGCCCG
CGCCGCCGCAGCTGCTGCTCGGCCGCCTCTTTCGCTGGCCCGACCTGCAGCACGCCGTGGAGCTGAAGCC
CCTGTGCGGCTGCCACAGCTTCGCCGCCGCCGCCGACGGCCCTACCGTGTGCTGCAACCCCTACCACTTC
AGCCGGCTCTGCGGGCCCGAATCTCCGCCACCTCCCTACTCTCGGCTGTCTCCTCGCGACGAGTACAAGC
CACTGGATCTGTCCGATTCCACATTGTCTTACACTGAAACGGAGGCTACCAACTCCCTCATCACTGCTCC
GGGTGAATTCTCAGACGCCAGCATGTCTCCGGACGCCACCAAGCCGAGCCACTGGTGCAGCGTGGCGTAC
TGGGAGCACCGGACGCGCGTGGGCCGCCTCTATGCGGTGTACGACCAGGCCGTCAGCATCTTCTACGACC
TACCTCAGGGCAGCGGCTTCTGCCTGGGCCAGCTCAACCTGGAGCAGCGCAGCGAGTCGGTGCGGCGAAC
GCGCAGCAAGATCGGCTTCGGCATCCTGCTCAGCAAGGAGCCCGACGGCGTGTGGGCCTACAACCGCGGC
GAGCACCCCATCTTCGTCAACTCCCCGACGCTGGACGCGCCCGGCGGCCGCGCCCTGGTCGTGCGCAAGG
TGCCCCCCGGCTACTCCATCAAGGTGTTCGACTTCGAGCGCTCGGGCCTGCAGCACGCGCCCGAGCCCGA
CGCCGCCGACGGCCCCTACGACCCCAACAGCGTCCGCATCAGCTTCGCCAAGGGCTGGGGGCCCTGCTAC
TCCCGGCAGTTCATCACCTCCTGCCCCTGCTGGCTGGAGATCCTCCTCAACAACCCCAGATAGTGGTCTA
GAACTATAGTGAGTCGTATTACGTAGATCCAGACATGATAAGATACATTGATGAGTTTGGACAAACCACA
ACTAGAATGCAGTGAAAAAAATGCTTTATTTGTGAAATTTGTGATGCTATTGCTTTATTTGTAACCATTA
TAAGCTGCAATAAACAAGTTAACAACAACAATTGCATTCATTTTATGTTTCAGGTTCAGGGGGAGGTGTG
GGAGGTTTTTTAATTCGCGGCGCGCCGCGGCGCCAATGCATTGGGCCCGGTACCCAGCTTTTGTTCCCTT
TAGTGAGGGTTAATTGCGCGCTTGGCGTAATCATGGTCATAGCTGTTTCCTGTGTGAAATTGTTATCCGC
TCACAATTCCACACAACATACGAGCCGGGAGCATAAAGTGTAAAGCCTGGGGTGCCTAATGAGTGAGCTA
ACTCACATTAATTGCGTTGCGCTCACTGCCCGCTTTCCAGTCGGGAAACCTGTCGTGCCAGCTGCATTAA
TGAATCGGCCAACGCGCGGGGAGAGGCGGTTTGCGTATTGGGCGCTCTTCCGCTTCCTCGCTCACTGACT
CGCTGCGCTCGGTCGTTCGGCTGCGGCGAGCGGTATCAGCTCACTCAAAGGCGGTAATACGGTTATCCAC
AGAATCAGGGGATAACGCAGGAAAGAACATGTGAGCAAAAGGCCAGCAAAAGGCCAGGAACCGTAAAAAG
GCCGCGTTGCTGGCGTTTTTCCATAGGCTCCGCCCCCCTGACGAGCATCACAAAAATCGACGCTCAAGTC
AGAGGTGGCGAAACCCGACAGGACTATAAAGATACCAGGCGTTTCCCCCTGGAAGCTCCCTCGTGCGCTC
TCCTGTTCCGACCCTGCCGCTTACCGGATACCTGTCCGCCTTTCTCCCTTCGGGAAGCGTGGCGCTTTCT
CATAGCTCACGCTGTAGGTATCTCAGTTCGGTGTAGGTCGTTCGCTCCAAGCTGGGCTGTGTGCACGAAC
CCCCCGTTCAGCCCGACCGCTGCGCCTTATCCGGTAACTATCGTCTTGAGTCCAACCCGGTAAGACACGA
CTTATCGCCACTGGCAGCAGCCACTGGTAACAGGATTAGCAGAGCGAGGTATGTAGGCGGTGCTACAGAG
TTCTTGAAGTGGTGGCCTAACTACGGCTACACTAGAAGAACAGTATTTGGTATCTGCGCTCTGCTGAAGC
CAGTTACCTTCGGAAAAAGAGTTGGTAGCTCTTGATCCGGCAAACAAACCACCGCTGGTAGCGGTGGTTT
TTTTGTTTGCAAGCAGCAGATTACGCGCAGAAAAAAAGGATCTCAAGAAGATCCTTTGATCTTTTCTACG
GGGTCTGACGCTCAGTGGAACGAAAACTCACGTTAAGGGATTTTGGTCATGAGATTATCAAAAAGGATCT
TCACCTAGATCCTTTTAAATTAAAAATGAAGTTTTAAATCAATCTAAAGTATATATGAGTAAACTTGGTC
TGACAGTTACCAATGCTTAATCAGTGAGGCACCTATCTCAGCGATCTGTCTATTTCGTTCATCCATAGTT
GCCTGACTCCCCGTCGTGTAGATAACTACGATACGGGAGGGCTTACCATCTGGCCCCAGTGCTGCAATGA
TACCGCGAGACCCACGCTCACCGGCTCCAGATTTATCAGCAATAAACCAGCCAGCCGGAAGGGCCGAGCG
CAGAAGTGGTCCTGCAACTTTATCCGCCTCCATCCAGTCTATTAATTGTTGCCGGGAAGCTAGAGTAAGT
AGTTCGCCAGTTAATAGTTTGCGCAACGTTGTTGCCATTGCTACAGGCATCGTGGTGTCACGCTCGTCGT
TTGGTATGGCTTCATTCAGCTCCGGTTCCCAACGATCAAGGCGAGTTACATGATCCCCCATGTTGTGCAA
AAAAGCGGTTAGCTCCTTCGGTCCTCCGATCGTTGTCAGAAGTAAGTTGGCCGCAGTGTTATCACTCATG
GTTATGGCAGCACTGCATAATTCTCTTACTGTCATGCCATCCGTAAGATGCTTTTCTGTGACTGGTGAGT
ACTCAACCAAGTCATTCTGAGAATAGTGTATGCGGCGACCGAGTTGCTCTTGCCCGGCGTCAATACGGGA
TAATACCGCGCCACATAGCAGAACTTTAAAAGTGCTCATCATTGGAAAACGTTCTTCGGGGCGAAAACTC
TCAAGGATCTTACCGCTGTTGAGATCCAGTTCGATGTAACCCACTCGTGCACCCAACTGATCTTCAGCAT
CTTTTACTTTCACCAGCGTTTCTGGGTGAGCAAAAACAGGAAGGCAAAATGCCGCAAAAAAGGGAATAAG
GGCGACACGGAAATGTTGAATACTCATACTCTTCCTTTTTCAATATTATTGAAGCATTTATCAGGGTTAT
TGTCTCATGAGCGGATACATATTTGAATGTATTTAGAAAAATAAACAAATAGGGGTTCCGCGCACATTTC
CCCGAAAAGTGCCACCTAAATTGTAAGCGTTAATATTTTGTTAAAATTCGCGTTAAATTTTTGTTAAATC
AGCTCATTTTTTAACCAATAGGCCGAAATCGGCAAAATCCCTTATAAATCAAAAGAATAGACCGAGATAG
GGT
[37 nt withheld, positions 4834-4870]
AAAGAACGTGGACTCCAACGTCAAAGG
[49 nt withheld, positions 4898-4946]
T
[91 nt withheld, positions 4948-5038]
G
[124 nt withheld, positions 5040-5163]
CCCATTCGCCATTCAGGCTGCGCAACTGTTGGGAAGGGCGATCGGTGCGGGCCTCTTCGCTATTACGCCA
GTCGATCGACCGCCAATTCAATATGGCGTATATGGACTCATGCCAATTCAATATGGTGGATCTGGACCTG
TGCCAATTCAATATGGCGTATATGGACTCGTGCCAATTCAATATGGTGGATCTGGACCCCAGCCAATTCA
ATATGGCTATTG
Features (pLannotate 1.2.2; 16 found; start..end, strand, type, name):
    657..675     +  promoter       SP6 promoter: promoter for bacteriophage SP6 RNA polymerase
    743..2230    +  CDS            SMAD6: SMAD6_HUMAN - Also known as MADH6. Experimental evidence at protein level: Swiss-Prot protein existence level 1. Transforming growth factor-beta superfamily receptors signaling occurs through the Smad family of intracellular mediators. SMAD6 is an inhibitory Smad (i-Smad) that negatively regulates signaling downstream of type I transforming growth factor-beta (PubMed:9436979, PubMed:16951688, PubMed:22275001, PubMed:9759503, PubMed:10647776, PubMed:10708948, PubMed:10708949, PubMed:30848080). Acts as a mediator of TGF-beta and BMP anti-inflammatory activities. Suppresses IL1R-TLR signaling thr
   2244..2261    -  promoter       T7 promoter (fragment): promoter for bacteriophage T7 RNA polymerase
   2266..2400    -  polyA_signal   SV40 poly(A) signal: SV40 polyadenylation signal
   2517..2535    -  promoter       T3 promoter: promoter for bacteriophage T3 RNA polymerase
   2580..2596    -  protein_bind   lac operator: The lac repressor binds to the lac operator to inhibit transcription in E. coli. This inhibition can be relieved by adding lactose or isopropyl-β-D-thiogalactopyranoside (IPTG). lac repressor encoded by lacI
   2604..2634    -  promoter       lac promoter: promoter for the E. coli lac operon
   2649..2670    -  protein_bind   CAP binding site: CAP binding activates transcription in the presence of cAMP. E. coli catabolite activator protein
   2683..2775    -  CDS            lacI (fragment): lac repressor; lacI; The lac repressor binds to the lac operator to inhibit transcription in E. coli. This inhibition can be relieved by adding lactose or isopropyl-β-D-thiogalactopyranoside (IPTG).
   2958..3546    -  rep_origin     ori: high-copy-number ColE1/pMB1/pBR322/pUC origin of replication
   3717..4577    -  CDS            AmpR: β-lactamase; bla; confers resistance to ampicillin, carbenicillin, and related antibiotics
   4578..4682    -  promoter       AmpR promoter: bla
   4735..5163    -  rep_origin     f1 ori (sequence partly withheld): f1 bacteriophage origin of replication; arrow indicates direction of (+) strand synthesis
   5168..5234    -  CDS            lacZα (fragment): LacZα fragment of β-galactosidase; lacZ fragment
   5245..5380    +  promoter       CMV IE94 promoter (fragment): enhancer/promoter region of simian cytomegalovirus major immediate early transcription unit IE94
   5372..622     +  promoter       CMV IE94 promoter (fragment) (across the origin): enhancer/promoter region of simian cytomegalovirus major immediate early transcription unit IE94
