[The description below was written by a language model from this plasmid's Addgene catalogue record and pLannotate feature annotations shown in this document.]
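Description:
CS2 HA-Smad6 is an expression plasmid built on the pCS2 backbone, a multipurpose vector catalogued for use in Xenopus, zebrafish, avian and mammalian systems. It carries a human SMAD6 cDNA of about 1.5 kb cloned between BamHI and XbaI sites, both of which were preserved. The insert has an N-terminal HA epitope tag, and the record notes an S18L substitution in the coding sequence. The HA tag is not annotated separately in the feature table, but there is a short unannotated stretch between the SP6 promoter and the start of the SMAD6 coding sequence. The sequenced plasmid is 5,385 nt. It is maintained in E. coli through a high-copy ColE1/pUC-type origin with ampicillin selection (β-lactamase under its own promoter). It also contains an f1 origin and remnants of lac/lacZα cloning-vector sequence.

Expression in vertebrate cells is driven by the simian cytomegalovirus IE94 enhancer/promoter, which spans the numbering origin of the circular sequence and lies directly upstream of the insert. An SV40 polyadenylation signal follows the coding region. An SP6 promoter sits between the CMV promoter and the cDNA, so capped sense mRNA can be transcribed in vitro, typically for microinjection into embryos. A T7 promoter fragment and a T3 promoter lie downstream in the opposite orientation.

SMAD6 is an inhibitory Smad that negatively regulates signalling downstream of TGF-β superfamily type I receptors. The associated publication examined how it antagonises BMP/Smad1 signalling by competing with Smad4. The construct is therefore suited to overexpressing epitope-tagged Smad6 in cultured cells or embryos, with detection or immunoprecipitation through the HA tag.
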