Addgene plasmid #14962: CS2 HA-Smad6
Depositing lab: Joan Massague. Depositing organization: Memorial Sloan-Kettering Cancer Center. Publication: Smad6 inhibits BMP/Smad1 signaling by specifically competing with the Smad4 tumor suppressor. Hata A, Lagna G, Massague J, Hemmati-Brivanlou A. Genes Dev. 1998 Jan 15. 12(2):186-97. 10.1101/gad.12.2.186 PubMed 9436979.
Backbone
  Vector backbone: pCS2
  Backbone size w/o insert (bp): 4100
  Vector type: xenopus/mammalian/avian/zebrafish
Growth in bacteria
  Bacterial resistance: Ampicillin, 100 μg/mL
  Growth temperature: 37°C
  Growth strain: DH5alpha
  Copy number: High Copy
Gene/Insert
  Gene/Insert name: Smad6
  Species: H. sapiens (human)
  Insert size (bp): 1500
  Mutation: S18L
  Entrez Gene: SMAD6 (a.k.a. AOVD2, HsT17432, MADH6, MADH7)
  Tag / fusion protein: HA (N terminal on insert)
  Cloning method: Restriction Enzyme; 5′ cloning site BamHI (not destroyed); 3′ cloning site XbaI (not destroyed)
  Sequencing primers: 5′ SP6; 3′ EBV rev
Terms and licenses: Academic/Nonprofit Terms; Industry Terms: Not Available to Industry
Depositor comments: See author's map for more information.
How to cite: CS2 HA-Smad6 was a gift from Joan Massague (Addgene plasmid # 14962 ; http://n2t.net/addgene:14962 ; RRID:Addgene_14962)
