>Addgene plasmid #14962 | CS2 HA-Smad6 | addgene partial sequence | sequence record 21543 | SP6 5'-ATTTAGGTGACACTATAG-3'
TCCACCATGGTATCCGTATGATGTTCCTGATTATGCTAGCCTCTTCAGGTCCAAACGCTTGGGGCTGGTG
CGGCGACTTTGGCGAAGTCGTGTGGTCCCCGACCGGGAGGAAGGCGGCAGCGGCGGCGGCGGTGGCGGCG
ACGAGGATGGGAGCTTGGGCAGCCGAGCTGAGCCGGCCCCGCGGGCAAGAGAGGGCGGAGGCTGCGGCCG
CTCCGAAGTCCGCCCGGTAGCCCCGCGGCGGCCCCGGGACGCAGTGGGACAGCGAGGCGCCCAGGGCGCG
GGGAAG
